Addgene plasmid #173006: p10xUAS-luc2
Purpose: firefly luciferase reporter vector with 10x clustered UAS binding sites
Depositing lab: Michael Wehr. Depositing organization: Klinikum der Ludwig Maximilians-Universitaet Muenchen. Publication: Comprehensive split TEV based protein-protein interaction screening reveals TAOK2 as a key modulator of Hippo signalling to limit growth. Ma X, Mandausch FJ, Wu Y, Sahoo VK, Ma W, Leoni G, Hostiuc M, Wintgens JP, Qiu J, Kannaiyan N, Rossner MJ, Wehr MC. Cell Signal. 2024 Jan;113:110917. doi: 10.1016/j.cellsig.2023.110917. Epub 2023 Oct 7. PubMed 37813295.
Backbone
  Vector backbone: pGL4
  Vector type: Mammalian Expression, Luciferase
Growth in bacteria
  Bacterial resistance: Ampicillin, 100 μg/mL
  Growth temperature: 37°C
  Growth strain: DH5alpha
  Copy number: High Copy
Gene/Insert
  Gene/Insert name: 10xUAS-luc2
  Species: Synthetic
  Cloning method: Restriction Enzyme; 5′ cloning site BglI (unknown if destroyed); 3′ cloning site NheI (unknown if destroyed)
Terms and licenses: Academic/Nonprofit Terms; Industry Terms: Not Available to Industry
How to cite: p10xUAS-luc2 was a gift from Michael Wehr (Addgene plasmid # 173006 ; http://n2t.net/addgene:173006 ; RRID:Addgene_173006)
