[The description below was written by a language model from this plasmid's Addgene catalogue record and pLannotate feature annotations shown in this document.]
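Description:
p10xUAS-luc2 is a mammalian firefly luciferase reporter plasmid built on a pGL4 backbone, about 5.7 kb in the sequenced record. It is propagated in E. coli at high copy from a ColE1/pUC-type origin and selected with ampicillin through the β-lactamase gene. The synthetic insert places a cluster of Gal4 upstream activating sequences (UAS) ahead of luc2, the synthetic version of the firefly luciferase coding sequence. The catalogue describes ten clustered UAS sites. The automated annotation flags only four short matches to the Gal4-binding 17-mer in the roughly 270 bp preceding the reporter, probably because it scores partial hits against a 5X UAS reference. No minimal promoter is annotated between the UAS cluster and luc2, so the record does not state which core promoter element drives basal transcription.

The luc2 transcript is terminated by an SV40 late poly(A) signal. Upstream of the UAS array, a synthetic poly(A) signal and an RNA polymerase II transcriptional pause site from the human α2 globin gene are standard pGL4 elements that limit read-through from the backbone and so reduce background signal. A separate cassette of the SV40 enhancer/early promoter, puromycin N-acetyltransferase and a synthetic poly(A) signal allows puromycin selection of stably transfected mammalian cells. The short large T antigen and TcR fragments are likely backbone remnants rather than functional genes.

The reporter produces luciferase when a Gal4 DNA-binding-domain transcription factor is present and active. The associated publication concerns split TEV protein-protein interaction screening, where such a reporter would serve as a readout, although the record does not describe that arrangement in detail.
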