Features (pLannotate 1.2.2; 16 found; start..end, strand, type, name):
     31..49      +  protein_bind   5X UAS (fragment): five tandem copies of the "ScaI site" 17-mer CGGAGTACTGTCCTCCG, an upstream activating sequence (UAS) that efficiently binds yeast Gal4 (Webster et al., 1988; Pfeiffer et al., 2010) GAL4
    117..134     +  protein_bind   5X UAS (fragment): five tandem copies of the "ScaI site" 17-mer CGGAGTACTGTCCTCCG, an upstream activating sequence (UAS) that efficiently binds yeast Gal4 (Webster et al., 1988; Pfeiffer et al., 2010) GAL4
    165..183     +  protein_bind   5X UAS (fragment): five tandem copies of the "ScaI site" 17-mer CGGAGTACTGTCCTCCG, an upstream activating sequence (UAS) that efficiently binds yeast Gal4 (Webster et al., 1988; Pfeiffer et al., 2010) GAL4
    251..268     +  protein_bind   5X UAS (fragment): five tandem copies of the "ScaI site" 17-mer CGGAGTACTGTCCTCCG, an upstream activating sequence (UAS) that efficiently binds yeast Gal4 (Webster et al., 1988; Pfeiffer et al., 2010) GAL4
    372..2024    +  CDS            luciferase: firefly luciferase synthetic luc2 version of the luciferase gene
   2068..2189    -  polyA_signal   SV40 poly(A) signal: SV40 polyadenylation signal
   2215..2346    -  CDS            LT_SV40 (fragment): Experimental evidence at protein level: Swiss-Prot protein existence level 1. Isoform 17kT antigen targets host RBL2 for degradation and promotes cell proliferation. Transactivates host cyclin A promoter through its J domain. From Simian virus 40 (SV40).
   2383..2740    +  promoter       SV40 promoter: SV40 enhancer and early promoter
   2771..3370    +  CDS            PuroR: puromycin N-acetyltransferase confers resistance to puromycin
   3395..3443    +  polyA_signal   poly(A) signal: synthetic polyadenylation signal
   3459..3590    +  CDS            TcR (fragment): tetracycline efflux protein; tet; confers resistance to tetracycline
   3770..4358    -  rep_origin     ori: high-copy-number ColE1/pMB1/pBR322/pUC origin of replication
   4558..5418    -  CDS            AmpR: β-lactamase confers resistance to ampicillin, carbenicillin, and related antibiotics
   5419..5460    -  promoter       AmpR promoter (fragment): bla
   5523..5571    +  polyA_signal   poly(A) signal: synthetic polyadenylation signal
   5585..5676    +  misc_feature   pause site: RNA polymerase II transcriptional pause signal from the human α2 globin gene
>Addgene plasmid #173006 | p10xUAS-luc2 | addgene full sequence | sequence record 340302 | Addgene NGS Result
GGCCTAACTGGCCGGTACCGAGTTTCTAGACGGAGTACTGTCCTCCGAGCGGAGTACTGTCCTCCGACTC
GAGCGGAGTACTGTCCTCCGATCGGAGTACTGTCCTCCGCGAATTCCGGAGTACTGTCCTCCGAAGACGC
TAGTGCCGGTACCGAGTTTCTAGACGGAGTACTGTCCTCCGAGCGGAGTACTGTCCTCCGACTCGAGCGG
AGTACTGTCCTCCGATCGGAGTACTGTCCTCCGCGAATTCCGGAGTACTGTCCTCCGAAGACGCTAGCGG
GGGGCTATAAAAGGGGGTGGGGGCGTTCGTCCTCACTCTAGATCTGCGATCTAAGTAAGCTTGGCAATCC
GGTACTGTTGGTAAAGCCACCATGGAAGATGCCAAAAACATTAAGAAGGGCCCAGCGCCATTCTACCCAC
TCGAAGACGGGACCGCCGGCGAGCAGCTGCACAAAGCCATGAAGCGCTACGCCCTGGTGCCCGGCACCAT
CGCCTTTACCGACGCACATATCGAGGTGGACATTACCTACGCCGAGTACTTCGAGATGAGCGTTCGGCTG
GCAGAAGCTATGAAGCGCTATGGGCTGAATACAAACCATCGGATCGTGGTGTGCAGCGAGAATAGCTTGC
AGTTCTTCATGCCCGTGTTGGGTGCCCTGTTCATCGGTGTGGCTGTGGCCCCAGCTAACGACATCTACAA
CGAGCGCGAGCTGCTGAACAGCATGGGCATCAGCCAGCCCACCGTCGTATTCGTGAGCAAGAAAGGGCTG
CAAAAGATCCTCAACGTGCAAAAGAAGCTACCGATCATACAAAAGATCATCATCATGGATAGCAAGACCG
ACTACCAGGGCTTCCAAAGCATGTACACCTTCGTGACTTCCCATTTGCCACCCGGCTTCAACGAGTACGA
CTTCGTGCCCGAGAGCTTCGACCGGGACAAAACCATCGCCCTGATCATGAACAGTAGTGGCAGTACCGGA
TTGCCCAAGGGCGTAGCCCTACCGCACCGCACCGCTTGTGTCCGATTCAGTCATGCCCGCGACCCCATCT
TCGGCAACCAGATCATCCCCGACACCGCTATCCTCAGCGTGGTGCCATTTCACCACGGCTTCGGCATGTT
CACCACGCTGGGCTACTTGATCTGCGGCTTTCGGGTCGTGCTCATGTACCGCTTCGAGGAGGAGCTATTC
TTGCGCAGCTTGCAAGACTATAAGATTCAATCTGCCCTGCTGGTGCCCACACTATTTAGCTTCTTCGCTA
AGAGCACTCTCATCGACAAGTACGACCTAAGCAACTTGCACGAGATCGCCAGCGGCGGGGCGCCGCTCAG
CAAGGAGGTAGGTGAGGCCGTGGCCAAACGCTTCCACCTACCAGGCATCCGCCAGGGCTACGGCCTGACA
GAAACAACCAGCGCCATTCTGATCACCCCCGAAGGGGACGACAAGCCTGGCGCAGTAGGCAAGGTGGTGC
CCTTCTTCGAGGCTAAGGTGGTGGACTTGGACACCGGTAAGACACTGGGTGTGAACCAGCGCGGCGAGCT
GTGCGTCCGTGGCCCCATGATCATGAGCGGCTACGTTAACAACCCCGAGGCTACAAACGCTCTCATCGAC
AAGGACGGCTGGCTGCACAGCGGCGACATCGCCTACTGGGACGAGGACGAGCACTTCTTCATCGTGGACC
GGCTGAAGAGCCTGATCAAATACAAGGGCTACCAGGTAGCCCCAGCCGAACTGGAGAGCATCCTGCTGCA
ACACCCCAACATCTTCGACGCCGGGGTCGCCGGCCTGCCCGACGACGATGCCGGCGAGCTGCCCGCCGCA
GTCGTCGTGCTGGAACACGGTAAAACCATGACCGAGAAGGAGATCGTGGACTATGTGGCCAGCCAGGTTA
CAACCGCCAAGAAGCTGCGCGGTGGTGTTGTGTTCGTGGACGAGGTGCCTAAAGGACTGACCGGCAAGTT
GGACGCCCGCAAGATCCGCGAGATTCTCATTAAGGCCAAGAAGGGCGGCAAGATCGCCGTGTAATAATTC
TAGAGTCGGGGCGGCCGGCCGCTTCGAGCAGACATGATAAGATACATTGATGAGTTTGGACAAACCACAA
CTAGAATGCAGTGAAAAAAATGCTTTATTTGTGAAATTTGTGATGCTATTGCTTTATTTGTAACCATTAT
AAGCTGCAATAAACAAGTTAACAACAACAATTGCATTCATTTTATGTTTCAGGTTCAGGGGGAGGTGTGG
GAGGTTTTTTAAAGCAAGTAAAACCTCTACAAATGTGGTAAAATCGATAAGGATCCGTTTGCGTATTGGG
CGCTCTTCCGCTGATCTGCGCAGCACCATGGCCTGAAATAACCTCTGAAAGAGGAACTTGGTTAGCTACC
TTCTGAGGCGGAAAGAACCAGCTGTGGAATGTGTGTCAGTTAGGGTGTGGAAAGTCCCCAGGCTCCCCAG
CAGGCAGAAGTATGCAAAGCATGCATCTCAATTAGTCAGCAACCAGGTGTGGAAAGTCCCCAGGCTCCCC
AGCAGGCAGAAGTATGCAAAGCATGCATCTCAATTAGTCAGCAACCATAGTCCCGCCCCTAACTCCGCCC
ATCCCGCCCCTAACTCCGCCCAGTTCCGCCCATTCTCCGCCCCATGGCTGACTAATTTTTTTTATTTATG
CAGAGGCCGAGGCCGCCTCTGCCTCTGAGCTATTCCAGAAGTAGTGAGGAGGCTTTTTTGGAGGCCTAGG
CTTTTGCAAAAAGCTCGATTCTTCTGACACTAGCGCCACCATGACCGAGTACAAGCCTACCGTGCGCCTG
GCCACTCGCGATGATGTGCCCCGCGCCGTCCGCACTCTGGCCGCCGCTTTCGCCGACTACCCCGCTACCC
GGCACACCGTGGACCCCGACCGGCACATCGAGCGTGTGACAGAGTTGCAGGAGCTGTTCCTGACCCGCGT
CGGGCTGGACATCGGCAAGGTGTGGGTAGCCGACGACGGCGCGGCCGTGGCCGTGTGGACTACCCCCGAG
AGCGTTGAGGCCGGCGCCGTGTTCGCCGAGATCGGCCCCCGAATGGCCGAGCTGAGCGGCAGCCGCCTGG
CCGCCCAGCAGCAAATGGAGGGCCTGCTTGCCCCCCATCGTCCCAAGGAGCCTGCCTGGTTTCTGGCCAC
TGTAGGAGTGAGCCCCGACCACCAGGGCAAGGGCTTGGGCAGCGCCGTCGTGTTGCCCGGCGTAGAGGCC
GCCGAACGCGCCGGTGTGCCCGCCTTTCTCGAAACAAGCGCACCAAGAAACCTTCCATTCTACGAGCGCC
TGGGCTTCACCGTGACCGCCGATGTCGAGGTGCCCGAGGGACCTAGGACCTGGTGTATGACACGAAAACC
TGGCGCCTAATGATCTAGAACCGGTCATGGCCGCAATAAAATATCTTTATTTTCATTACATCTGTGTGTT
GGTTTTTTGTGTGTTCGAACTAGATGCTGTCGACCGATGCCCTTGAGAGCCTTCAACCCAGTCAGCTCCT
TCCGGTGGGCGCGGGGCATGACTATCGTCGCCGCACTTATGACTGTCTTCTTTATCATGCAACTCGTAGG
ACAGGTGCCGGCAGCGCTCTTCCGCTTCCTCGCTCACTGACTCGCTGCGCTCGGTCGTTCGGCTGCGGCG
AGCGGTATCAGCTCACTCAAAGGCGGTAATACGGTTATCCACAGAATCAGGGGATAACGCAGGAAAGAAC
ATGTGAGCAAAAGGCCAGCAAAAGGCCAGGAACCGTAAAAAGGCCGCGTTGCTGGCGTTTTTCCATAGGC
TCCGCCCCCCTGACGAGCATCACAAAAATCGACGCTCAAGTCAGAGGTGGCGAAACCCGACAGGACTATA
AAGATACCAGGCGTTTCCCCCTGGAAGCTCCCTCGTGCGCTCTCCTGTTCCGACCCTGCCGCTTACCGGA
TACCTGTCCGCCTTTCTCCCTTCGGGAAGCGTGGCGCTTTCTCATAGCTCACGCTGTAGGTATCTCAGTT
CGGTGTAGGTCGTTCGCTCCAAGCTGGGCTGTGTGCACGAACCCCCCGTTCAGCCCGACCGCTGCGCCTT
ATCCGGTAACTATCGTCTTGAGTCCAACCCGGTAAGACACGACTTATCGCCACTGGCAGCAGCCACTGGT
AACAGGATTAGCAGAGCGAGGTATGTAGGCGGTGCTACAGAGTTCTTGAAGTGGTGGCCTAACTACGGCT
ACACTAGAAGAACAGTATTTGGTATCTGCGCTCTGCTGAAGCCAGTTACCTTCGGAAAAAGAGTTGGTAG
CTCTTGATCCGGCAAACAAACCACCGCTGGTAGCGGTGGTTTTTTTGTTTGCAAGCAGCAGATTACGCGC
AGAAAAAAAGGATCTCAAGAAGATCCTTTGATCTTTTCTACGGGGTCTGACGCTCAGTGGAACGAAAACT
CACGTTAAGGGATTTTGGTCATGAGATTATCAAAAAGGATCTTCACCTAGATCCTTTTAAATTAAAAATG
AAGTTTTAAATCAATCTAAAGTATATATGAGTAAACTTGGTCTGACAGCGGCCGCAAATGCTAAACCACT
GCAGTGGTTACCAGTGCTTGATCAGTGAGGCACCGATCTCAGCGATCTGCCTATTTCGTTCGTCCATAGT
GGCCTGACTCCCCGTCGTGTAGATCACTACGATTCGTGAGGGCTTACCATCAGGCCCCAGCGCAGCAATG
ATGCCGCGAGAGCCGCGTTCACCGGCCCCCGATTTGTCAGCAATGAACCAGCCAGCAGGGAGGGCCGAGC
GAAGAAGTGGTCCTGCTACTTTGTCCGCCTCCATCCAGTCTATGAGCTGCTGTCGTGATGCTAGAGTAAG
AAGTTCGCCAGTGAGTAGTTTCCGAAGAGTTGTGGCCATTGCTACTGGCATCGTGGTATCACGCTCGTCG
TTCGGTATGGCTTCGTTCAACTCTGGTTCCCAGCGGTCAAGCCGGGTCACATGATCACCCATATTATGAA
GAAATGCAGTCAGCTCCTTAGGGCCTCCGATCGTTGTCAGAAGTAAGTTGGCCGCGGTGTTGTCGCTCAT
GGTAATGGCAGCACTACACAATTCTCTTACCGTCATGCCATCCGTAAGATGCTTTTCCGTGACCGGCGAG
TACTCAACCAAGTCGTTTTGTGAGTAGTGTATACGGCGACCAAGCTGCTCTTGCCCGGCGTCTATACGGG
ACAACACCGCGCCACATAGCAGTACTTTGAAAGTGCTCATCATCGGGAATCGTTCTTCGGGGCGGAAAGA
CTCAAGGATCTTGCCGCTATTGAGATCCAGTTCGATATAGCCCACTCTTGCACCCAGTTGATCTTCAGCA
TCTTTTACTTTCACCAGCGTTTCGGGGTGTGCAAAAACAGGCAAGCAAAATGCCGCAAAGAAGGGAATGA
GTGCGACACGAAAATGTTGGATGCTCATACTCGTCCTTTTTCAATATTATTGAAGCATTTATCAGGGTTA
CTAGTACGTCTCTCAAGGATAAGTAAGTAATATTAAGGTACGGGAGGTATTGGACAGGCCGCAATAAAAT
ATCTTTATTTTCATTACATCTGTGTGTTGGTTTTTTGTGTGAATCGATAGTACTAACATACGCTCTCCAT
CAAAACAAAACGAAACAAAACAAACTAGCAAAATAGGCTGTCCCCAGTGCAAGTGCAGGTGCCAGAACAT
TTCTCT
